Addgene plasmid #153146: Flag-FOXP2
Purpose: Expression of Flag tagged human FOXP2 in mammalian cells
Depositing lab: Stefan Koch. Depositing organization: Linkopings Universitet. Publication: A uniform expression library for the exploration of FOX transcription factor biology. Moparthi L, Koch S. Differentiation. 2020 Sep - Oct;115:30-36. doi: 10.1016/j.diff.2020.08.002. Epub 2020 Aug 20. PubMed 32858261.
Backbone
  Vector backbone: pCS2+ N-flag
  Backbone size w/o insert (bp): 4131
  Vector type: Mammalian Expression
Growth in bacteria
  Bacterial resistance: Ampicillin, 100 μg/mL
  Growth temperature: 37°C
  Growth strain: DH5alpha
  Copy number: High Copy
Gene/Insert
  Gene/Insert name: human FOXP2
  Species: H. sapiens (human)
  Insert size (bp): 2220
  Entrez Gene: FOXP2 (a.k.a. CAGH44, SPCH1, TNRC10)
  Promoter: CMV IE94
  Tag / fusion protein: Flag (N terminal on backbone)
  Cloning method: Restriction Enzyme; 5′ cloning site EcoRI (not destroyed); 3′ cloning site XhoI (not destroyed)
  Sequencing primers: 5′ SP6; 3′ EBV-rev
Terms and licenses: Academic/Nonprofit Terms; Industry Terms: Not Available to Industry
How to cite: Flag-FOXP2 was a gift from Stefan Koch (Addgene plasmid # 153146 ; http://n2t.net/addgene:153146 ; RRID:Addgene_153146)
