[The description below was written by a language model from this plasmid's Addgene catalogue record and pLannotate feature annotations shown in this document.]
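Description:
Flag-FOXP2 is a mammalian expression plasmid built on the pCS2+ N-flag backbone, carrying the human FOXP2 coding sequence with an N-terminal FLAG epitope supplied by the vector. The sequenced plasmid is about 6.3 kb, consistent with a roughly 4.1 kb backbone plus a 2.2 kb insert cloned between EcoRI and XhoI sites, both of which are retained. It is maintained in E. coli through a high-copy ColE1/pUC-type origin and selected with ampicillin via the β-lactamase gene and its own promoter. An f1 origin is also present, along with remnants of the parental cloning vector (lac promoter/operator, CAP site, and lacZα and lacI fragments) that play no role in expression of the insert.

Transcription in mammalian cells is driven by the simian cytomegalovirus IE94 enhancer/promoter, which in the circular map sits immediately upstream of an SP6 promoter, the FLAG tag and the FOXP2 open reading frame. An SV40 polyadenylation signal lies downstream of the insert, although the feature table annotates it on the reverse strand. The SP6 promoter ahead of the tagged coding sequence, a typical pCS2+ feature, would also permit in vitro synthesis of sense RNA, while T7 and T3 promoter elements lie downstream in the opposite orientation. FOXP2 is a forkhead-box transcriptional repressor implicated in lung epithelial differentiation, synapse formation and the neural mechanisms underlying speech and language. The plasmid belongs to a uniform library of FOX transcription factor expression constructs. It is intended for expressing FLAG-tagged FOXP2 in mammalian cells, and the epitope allows antibody-based detection or purification of the protein.
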