Features (pLannotate 1.2.2; 16 found; start..end, strand, type, name):
     35..53      +  promoter       SP6 promoter: promoter for bacteriophage SP6 RNA polymerase
     94..110     +  CDS            FLAG (fragment): FLAG® epitope tag, followed by an enterokinase cleavage site
    139..2355    +  CDS            FOXP2: FOXP2_HUMAN - Also known as CAGH44, TNRC10. Experimental evidence at protein level: Swiss-Prot protein existence level 1. Transcriptional repressor that may play a role in the specification and differentiation of lung epithelium. May also play a role in developing neural, gastrointestinal and cardiovascular tissues. Can act with CTBP1 to synergistically repress transcription but CTPBP1 is not essential. Plays a role in synapse formation by regulating SRPX2 levels. Involved in neural mechanisms mediating the development of speech and language. From Homo sapiens (Human).
   2374..2391    -  promoter       T7 promoter (fragment): promoter for bacteriophage T7 RNA polymerase
   2396..2530    -  polyA_signal   SV40 poly(A) signal: SV40 polyadenylation signal
   2643..2661    -  promoter       T3 promoter: promoter for bacteriophage T3 RNA polymerase
   2706..2722    -  protein_bind   lac operator: The lac repressor binds to the lac operator to inhibit transcription in E. coli. This inhibition can be relieved by adding lactose or isopropyl-β-D-thiogalactopyranoside (IPTG). lac repressor encoded by lacI
   2730..2760    -  promoter       lac promoter: promoter for the E. coli lac operon
   2775..2796    -  protein_bind   CAP binding site: CAP binding activates transcription in the presence of cAMP. E. coli catabolite activator protein
   2809..2901    -  CDS            lacI (fragment): lac repressor; lacI; The lac repressor binds to the lac operator to inhibit transcription in E. coli. This inhibition can be relieved by adding lactose or isopropyl-β-D-thiogalactopyranoside (IPTG).
   3084..3672    -  rep_origin     ori: high-copy-number ColE1/pMB1/pBR322/pUC origin of replication
   3843..4703    -  CDS            AmpR: β-lactamase; bla; confers resistance to ampicillin, carbenicillin, and related antibiotics
   4704..4808    -  promoter       AmpR promoter: bla
   4861..5289    -  rep_origin     f1 ori (sequence partly withheld): f1 bacteriophage origin of replication; arrow indicates direction of (+) strand synthesis
   5294..5360    -  CDS            lacZα (fragment): LacZα fragment of β-galactosidase; lacZ fragment
   5367..6344    +  promoter       CMV IE94 promoter: enhancer/promoter region of simian cytomegalovirus major immediate early transcription unit IE94
>Addgene plasmid #153146 | Flag-FOXP2 | addgene full sequence | sequence record 299553 | Addgene NGS Result
CGCCATTCTGCCTGGGGACGTCGGAGCAAGCTTGATTTAGGTGACACTATAGAATACAAGCTACTTGTTC
TTTTTGCAGGATCAGCCACCATGGATTACAAGGACGACGACGATAAGGGATCCCATCGATTCGAATTCAT
GCAGGAATCTGCGACAGAGACAATAAGCAACAGTTCAATGAATCAAAATGGAATGAGCACTCTAAGCAGC
CAATTAGATGCTGGCAGCAGAGATGGAAGATCAAGTGGTGACACCAGCTCTGAAGTAAGCACAGTAGAAC
TGCTGCATCTGCAACAACAGCAGGCTCTCCAGGCAGCAAGACAACTTCTTTTACAGCAGCAAACAAGTGG
ATTGAAATCTCCTAAGAGCAGTGATAAACAGAGACCACTGCAGGAATTGCTTCCAGAAACAAAATTATGT
ATCTGTGGCCACTCTTCTGGTGATGGGCATCCTCACAACACATTTGCAGTGCCTGTGTCAGTGGCCATGA
TGACTCCCCAGGTGATCACCCCTCAGCAAATGCAGCAGATCCTTCAGCAACAAGTCCTGTCTCCTCAGCA
GCTACAAGCCCTTCTCCAACAACAGCAGGCTGTCATGCTGCAGCAGCAACAACTACAAGAGTTTTACAAG
AAACAGCAAGAGCAGTTACATCTTCAGCTTTTGCAGCAGCAGCAGCAACAGCAGCAGCAGCAACAACAGC
AGCAACAACAGCAGCAGCAACAACAACAACAACAGCAGCAACAACAGCAGCAGCAGCAGCAACAGCAGCA
GCAGCAGCAACAGCATCCTGGAAAGCAAGCGAAAGAGCAGCAGCAGCAGCAGCAGCAGCAACAGCAATTG
GCAGCCCAGCAGCTTGTCTTCCAGCAGCAGCTTCTCCAGATGCAACAACTCCAGCAGCAGCAGCATCTGC
TCAGCCTTCAGCGTCAGGGACTCATCTCCATTCCACCTGGCCAGGCAGCACTTCCTGTCCAATCGCTGCC
TCAAGCTGGCTTAAGTCCTGCTGAGATTCAGCAGTTATGGAAAGAAGTGACTGGAGTTCACAGTATGGAA
GACAATGGCATTAAACATGGAGGGCTAGACCTCACTACTAACAATTCCTCCTCGACTACCTCCTCCAACA
CTTCCAAAGCATCACCACCAATAACTCATCATTCCATAGTGAATGGACAGTCTTCAGTTCTAAGTGCAAG
ACGAGACAGCTCGTCACATGAGGAGACTGGGGCCTCTCACACTCTCTATGGCCATGGAGTTTGCAAATGG
CCAGGCTGTGAAAGCATTTGTGAAGATTTTGGACAGTTTTTAAAGCACCTTAACAATGAACACGCATTGG
ATGACCGAAGCACTGCTCAGTGTCGAGTGCAAATGCAGGTGGTGCAACAGTTAGAAATACAGCTTTCTAA
AGAACGCGAACGTCTTCAAGCAATGATGACCCACTTGCACATGCGACCCTCAGAGCCCAAACCATCTCCC
AAACCTCTAAATCTGGTGTCTAGTGTCACCATGTCGAAGAATATGTTGGAGACATCCCCACAGAGCTTAC
CTCAAACCCCTACCACACCAACGGCCCCAGTCACCCCGATTACCCAGGGACCCTCAGTAATCACCCCAGC
CAGTGTGCCCAATGTGGGAGCCATACGAAGGCGACATTCAGACAAATACAACATTCCCATGTCATCAGAA
ATTGCCCCAAACTATGAATTTTATAAAAATGCAGATGTCAGACCTCCATTTACTTATGCAACTCTCATAA
GGCAGGCTATCATGGAGTCATCTGACAGGCAGTTAACACTTAATGAAATTTACAGCTGGTTTACACGGAC
ATTTGCTTACTTCAGGCGTAATGCAGCAACTTGGAAGAATGCAGTACGTCATAATCTTAGCCTGCACAAG
TGTTTTGTTCGAGTAGAAAATGTTAAAGGAGCAGTATGGACTGTGGATGAAGTAGAATACCAGAAGCGAA
GGTCACAAAAGATAACAGGAAGTCCAACCTTAGTAAAAAATATACCTACCAGTTTAGGCTATGGAGCAGC
TCTTAATGCCAGTTTGCAGGCTGCCTTGGCAGAGAGCAGTTTACCTTTGCTAAGTAATCCTGGACTGATA
AATAATGCATCCAGTGGCCTACTGCAGGCCGTCCACGAAGACCTCAATGGTTCTCTGGATCACATTGACA
GCAATGGAAACAGTAGTCCGGGCTGCTCACCTCAGCCGCACATACATTCAATCCACGTCAAGGAAGAGCC
AGTGATTGCAGAGGATGAAGACTGCCCAATGTCCTTAGTGACAACAGCTAATCACAGTCCAGAATTAGAA
GACGACAGAGAGATTGAAGAAGAGCCTTTATCTGAAGATCTGGAATGACTCGAGCCTCTAGAACTATAGT
GAGTCGTATTACGTAGATCCAGACATGATAAGATACATTGATGAGTTTGGACAAACCACAACTAGAATGC
AGTGAAAAAAATGCTTTATTTGTGAAATTTGTGATGCTATTGCTTTATTTGTAACCATTATAAGCTGCAA
TAAACAAGTTAACAACAACAATTGCATTCATTTTATGTTTCAGGTTCAGGGGGAGGTGTGGGAGGTTTTT
TAATTCGCGGCCGCGGCGCCAATGCATTGGGCCCGGTACCCAGCTTTTGTTCCCTTTAGTGAGGGTTAAT
TGCGCGCTTGGCGTAATCATGGTCATAGCTGTTTCCTGTGTGAAATTGTTATCCGCTCACAATTCCACAC
AACATACGAGCCGGGAGCATAAAGTGTAAAGCCTGGGGTGCCTAATGAGTGAGCTAACTCACATTAATTG
CGTTGCGCTCACTGCCCGCTTTCCAGTCGGGAAACCTGTCGTGCCAGCTGCATTAATGAATCGGCCAACG
CGCGGGGAGAGGCGGTTTGCGTATTGGGCGCTCTTCCGCTTCCTCGCTCACTGACTCGCTGCGCTCGGTC
GTTCGGCTGCGGCGAGCGGTATCAGCTCACTCAAAGGCGGTAATACGGTTATCCACAGAATCAGGGGATA
ACGCAGGAAAGAACATGTGAGCAAAAGGCCAGCAAAAGGCCAGGAACCGTAAAAAGGCCGCGTTGCTGGC
GTTTTTCCATAGGCTCCGCCCCCCTGACGAGCATCACAAAAATCGACGCTCAAGTCAGAGGTGGCGAAAC
CCGACAGGACTATAAAGATACCAGGCGTTTCCCCCTGGAAGCTCCCTCGTGCGCTCTCCTGTTCCGACCC
TGCCGCTTACCGGATACCTGTCCGCCTTTCTCCCTTCGGGAAGCGTGGCGCTTTCTCATAGCTCACGCTG
TAGGTATCTCAGTTCGGTGTAGGTCGTTCGCTCCAAGCTGGGCTGTGTGCACGAACCCCCCGTTCAGCCC
GACCGCTGCGCCTTATCCGGTAACTATCGTCTTGAGTCCAACCCGGTAAGACACGACTTATCGCCACTGG
CAGCAGCCACTGGTAACAGGATTAGCAGAGCGAGGTATGTAGGCGGTGCTACAGAGTTCTTGAAGTGGTG
GCCTAACTACGGCTACACTAGAAGAACAGTATTTGGTATCTGCGCTCTGCTGAAGCCAGTTACCTTCGGA
AAAAGAGTTGGTAGCTCTTGATCCGGCAAACAAACCACCGCTGGTAGCGGTGGTTTTTTTGTTTGCAAGC
AGCAGATTACGCGCAGAAAAAAAGGATCTCAAGAAGATCCTTTGATCTTTTCTACGGGGTCTGACGCTCA
GTGGAACGAAAACTCACGTTAAGGGATTTTGGTCATGAGATTATCAAAAAGGATCTTCACCTAGATCCTT
TTAAATTAAAAATGAAGTTTTAAATCAATCTAAAGTATATATGAGTAAACTTGGTCTGACAGTTACCAAT
GCTTAATCAGTGAGGCACCTATCTCAGCGATCTGTCTATTTCGTTCATCCATAGTTGCCTGACTCCCCGT
CGTGTAGATAACTACGATACGGGAGGGCTTACCATCTGGCCCCAGTGCTGCAATGATACCGCGAGACCCA
CGCTCACCGGCTCCAGATTTATCAGCAATAAACCAGCCAGCCGGAAGGGCCGAGCGCAGAAGTGGTCCTG
CAACTTTATCCGCCTCCATCCAGTCTATTAATTGTTGCCGGGAAGCTAGAGTAAGTAGTTCGCCAGTTAA
TAGTTTGCGCAACGTTGTTGCCATTGCTACAGGCATCGTGGTGTCACGCTCGTCGTTTGGTATGGCTTCA
TTCAGCTCCGGTTCCCAACGATCAAGGCGAGTTACATGATCCCCCATGTTGTGCAAAAAAGCGGTTAGCT
CCTTCGGTCCTCCGATCGTTGTCAGAAGTAAGTTGGCCGCAGTGTTATCACTCATGGTTATGGCAGCACT
GCATAATTCTCTTACTGTCATGCCATCCGTAAGATGCTTTTCTGTGACTGGTGAGTACTCAACCAAGTCA
TTCTGAGAATAGTGTATGCGGCGACCGAGTTGCTCTTGCCCGGCGTCAATACGGGATAATACCGCGCCAC
ATAGCAGAACTTTAAAAGTGCTCATCATTGGAAAACGTTCTTCGGGGCGAAAACTCTCAAGGATCTTACC
GCTGTTGAGATCCAGTTCGATGTAACCCACTCGTGCACCCAACTGATCTTCAGCATCTTTTACTTTCACC
AGCGTTTCTGGGTGAGCAAAAACAGGAAGGCAAAATGCCGCAAAAAAGGGAATAAGGGCGACACGGAAAT
GTTGAATACTCATACTCTTCCTTTTTCAATATTATTGAAGCATTTATCAGGGTTATTGTCTCATGAGCGG
ATACATATTTGAATGTATTTAGAAAAATAAACAAATAGGGGTTCCGCGCACATTTCCCCGAAAAGTGCCA
CCTAAATTGTAAGCGTTAATATTTTGTTAAAATTCGCGTTAAATTTTTGTTAAATCAGCTCATTTTTTAA
CCAATAGGCCGAAATCGGCAAAATCCCTTATAAATCAAAAGAATAGACCGAGATAGGGT
[37 nt withheld, positions 4960-4996]
AAAGAACGTGGACTCCAACGTCAAAGG
[49 nt withheld, positions 5024-5072]
T
[91 nt withheld, positions 5074-5164]
G
[124 nt withheld, positions 5166-5289]
CCCATTCGCCATTCAGGCTGCGCAACTGTTGGGAAGGGCGATCGGTGCGGGCCTCTTCGCTATTACGCCA
GTCGACCGCCAATTCAATATGGCGTATATGGACTCATGCCAATTCAATATGGTGGATCTGGACCTGTGCC
AATTCAATATGGCGTATATGGACTCGTGCCAATTCAATATGGTGGATCTGGACCCCAGCCAATTCAATAT
GGCGGACTTGGCACCATGCCAATTCAATATGGCGGACCTGGCACTGTGCCAACTGGGGAGGGGTCTACTT
GGCACGGTGCCAAGTTTGAGGAGGGGTCTTGGCCCTGTGCCAAGTCCGCCATATTGAATTGGCATGGTGC
CAATAATGGCGGCCATATTGGCTATATGCCAGGATCAATATATAGGCAATATCCAATATGGCCCTATGCC
AATATGGCTATTGGCCAGGTTCAATACTATGTATTGGCCCTATGCCATATAGTATTCCATATATGGGTTT
TCCTATTGACGTAGATAGCCCCTCCCAATGGGCGGTCCCATATACCATATATGGGGCTTCCTAATACCGC
CCATAGCCACTCCCCCATTGACGTCAATGGTCTCTATATATGGTCTTTCCTATTGACGTCATATGGGCGG
TCCTATTGACGTATATGGCGCCTCCCCCATTGACGTCAATTACGGTAAATGGCCCGCCTGGCTCAATGCC
CATTGACGTCAATAGGACCACCCACCATTGACGTCAATGGGATGGCTCATTGCCCATTCATATCCGTTCT
CACGCCCCCTATTGACGTCAATGACGGTAAATGGCCCACTTGGCAGTACATCAATATCTATTAATAGTAA
CTTGGCAAGTACATTACTATTGGAAGTACGCCAGGGTACATTGGCAGTACTCCCATTGACGTCAATGGCG
GTAAATGGCCCGCGATGGCTGCCAAGTACATCCCCATTGACGTCAATGGGGAGGGGCAATGACGCAAATG
GGCGTTCCATTGACGTAAATGGGCGGTAGGCGTGCCTAATGGGAGGTCTATATAAGCAATGCTCGTTTAG
GGAAC
