>Addgene plasmid #153146 | Flag-FOXP2 | depositor partial sequence | sequence record 296352 | hFOXP2 gene sequence
ATGATGCAGGAATCTGCGACAGAGACAATAAGCAACAGTTCAATGAATCAAAATGGAATGAGCACTCTAA
GCAGCCAATTAGATGCTGGCAGCAGAGATGGAAGATCAAGTGGTGACACCAGCTCTGAAGTAAGCACAGT
AGAACTGCTGCATCTGCAACAACAGCAGGCTCTCCAGGCAGCAAGACAACTTCTTTTACAGCAGCAAACA
AGTGGATTGAAATCTCCTAAGAGCAGTGATAAACAGAGACCACTGCAGGAATTGCTTCCAGAAACAAAAT
TATGTATCTGTGGCCACTCTTCTGGTGATGGGCATCCTCACAACACATTTGCAGTGCCTGTGTCAGTGGC
CATGATGACTCCCCAGGTGATCACCCCTCAGCAAATGCAGCAGATCCTTCAGCAACAAGTCCTGTCTCCT
CAGCAGCTACAAGCCCTTCTCCAACAACAGCAGGCTGTCATGCTGCAGCAGCAACAACTACAAGAGTTTT
ACAAGAAACAGCAAGAGCAGTTACATCTTCAGCTTTTGCAGCAGCAGCAGCAACAGCAGCAGCAGCAACA
ACAGCAGCAACAACAGCAGCAGCAACAACAACAACAACAGCAGCAACAACAGCAGCAGCAGCAGCAACAG
CAGCAGCAGCAGCAACAGCATCCTGGAAAGCAAGCGAAAGAGCAGCAGCAGCAGCAGCAGCAGCAACAGC
AATTGGCAGCCCAGCAGCTTGTCTTCCAGCAGCAGCTTCTCCAGATGCAACAACTCCAGCAGCAGCAGCA
TCTGCTCAGCCTTCAGCGTCAGGGACTCATCTCCATTCCACCTGGCCAGGCAGCACTTCCTGTCCAATCG
CTGCCTCAAGCTGGCTTAAGTCCTGCTGAGATTCAGCAGTTATGGAAAGAAGTGACTGGAGTTCACAGTA
TGGAAGACAATGGCATTAAACATGGAGGGCTAGACCTCACTACTAACAATTCCTCCTCGACTACCTCCTC
CAACACTTCCAAAGCATCACCACCAATAACTCATCATTCCATAGTGAATGGACAGTCTTCAGTTCTAAGT
GCAAGACGAGACAGCTCGTCACATGAGGAGACTGGGGCCTCTCACACTCTCTATGGCCATGGAGTTTGCA
AATGGCCAGGCTGTGAAAGCATTTGTGAAGATTTTGGACAGTTTTTAAAGCACCTTAACAATGAACACGC
ATTGGATGACCGAAGCACTGCTCAGTGTCGAGTGCAAATGCAGGTGGTGCAACAGTTAGAAATACAGCTT
TCTAAAGAACGCGAACGTCTTCAAGCAATGATGACCCACTTGCACATGCGACCCTCAGAGCCCAAACCAT
CTCCCAAACCTCTAAATCTGGTGTCTAGTGTCACCATGTCGAAGAATATGTTGGAGACATCCCCACAGAG
CTTACCTCAAACCCCTACCACACCAACGGCCCCAGTCACCCCGATTACCCAGGGACCCTCAGTAATCACC
CCAGCCAGTGTGCCCAATGTGGGAGCCATACGAAGGCGACATTCAGACAAATACAACATTCCCATGTCAT
CAGAAATTGCCCCAAACTATGAATTTTATAAAAATGCAGATGTCAGACCTCCATTTACTTATGCAACTCT
CATAAGGCAGGCTATCATGGAGTCATCTGACAGGCAGTTAACACTTAATGAAATTTACAGCTGGTTTACA
CGGACATTTGCTTACTTCAGGCGTAATGCAGCAACTTGGAAGAATGCAGTACGTCATAATCTTAGCCTGC
ACAAGTGTTTTGTTCGAGTAGAAAATGTTAAAGGAGCAGTATGGACTGTGGATGAAGTAGAATACCAGAA
GCGAAGGTCACAAAAGATAACAGGAAGTCCAACCTTAGTAAAAAATATACCTACCAGTTTAGGCTATGGA
GCAGCTCTTAATGCCAGTTTGCAGGCTGCCTTGGCAGAGAGCAGTTTACCTTTGCTAAGTAATCCTGGAC
TGATAAATAATGCATCCAGTGGCCTACTGCAGGCCGTCCACGAAGACCTCAATGGTTCTCTGGATCACAT
TGACAGCAATGGAAACAGTAGTCCGGGCTGCTCACCTCAGCCGCACATACATTCAATCCACGTCAAGGAA
GAGCCAGTGATTGCAGAGGATGAAGACTGCCCAATGTCCTTAGTGACAACAGCTAATCACAGTCCAGAAT
TAGAAGACGACAGAGAGATTGAAGAAGAGCCTTTATCTGAAGATCTGGAATGA
